>Addgene plasmid #124157 | pBABE (hygro)mEOS2 hYAP 1-1gamma | addgene full sequence | sequence record 240708 | Addgene NGS Result
GGCCAGACTGTTACCACTCCCTTAAGTTTGACCTTAGGTCACTGGAAAGATGTCGAGCGGATCGCTCACA
ACCAGTCGGTAGATGTCAAGAAGAGACGTTGGGTTACCTTCTGCTCTGCAGAATGGCCAACCTTTAACGT
CGGATGGCCGCGAGACGGCACCTTTAACCGAGACCTCATCACCCAGGTTAAGATCAAGGTCTTTTCACCT
GGCCCGCATGGACACCCAGACCAGGTCCCCTACATCGTGACCTGGGAAGCCTTGGCTTTTGACCCCCCTC
CCTGGGTCAAGCCCTTTGTACACCCTAAGCCTCCGCCTCCTCTTCCTCCATCCGCCCCGTCTCTCCCCCT
TGAACCTCCTCGTTCGACCCCGCCTCGATCCTCCCTTTATCCAGCCCTCACTCCTTCTCTAGGCGCCGGC
CGGATCCGCCACCATGAGTGCGATTAAGCCAGACATGAAGATCAAACTCCGTATGGAAGGCAACGTAAAC
GGGCACCACTTTGTGATCGACGGAGATGGTACAGGCAAGCCTTTTGAGGGAAAACAGAGTATGGATCTTG
AAGTCAAAGAGGGCGGACCTCTGCCTTTTGCCTTTGATATCCTGACCACTGCATTCCATTACGGCAACAG
GGTATTCGCCAAATATCCAGACAACATACAAGACTATTTTAAGCAGTCGTTTCCTAAGGGGTATTCGTGG
GAACGAAGCTTGACTTTCGAAGACGGGGGCATTTGCATTGCCAGAAACGACATAACAATGGAAGGGGACA
CTTTCTATAATAAAGTTCGATTTTATGGTACCAACTTTCCCGCCAATGGTCCAGTTATGCAGAAGAAGAC
GCTGAAATGGGAGCCCTCCACTGAGAAAATGTATGTGCGTGATGGAGTGCTGACGGGTGATATTCATATG
GCTTTGTTGCTTGAAGGAAATGCCCATTACCGATGTGACTTCAGAACTACTTACAAAGCTAAGGAGAAGG
GTGTCAAGTTACCAGGCTACCACTTTGTGGACCACTGCATTGAGATTTTAAGCCATGACAAAGATTACAA
CAAGGTTAAGCTGTATGAGCATGCTGTTGCTCATTCTGGATTGCCTGACAATGCCAGACGAGAATTCATG
GATCCCGGGCAGCAGCCGCCGCCTCAACCGGCCCCCCAGGGCCAAGGGCAGCCGCCTTCGCAGCCCCCGC
AGGGGCAGGGCCCGCCGTCCGGACCCGGGCAACCGGCACCCGCGGCGACCCAGGCGGCGCCGCAGGCACC
CCCCGCCGGGCATCAGATCGTGCACGTCCGCGGGGACTCGGAGACCGACCTGGAGGCGCTCTTCAACGCC
GTCATGAACCCCAAGACGGCCAACGTGCCCCAGACCGTGCCCATGAGGCTCCGGAAGCTGCCCGACTCCT
TCTTCAAGCCGCCGGAGCCCAAATCCCACTCCCGACAGGCCAGTACTGATGCAGGCACTGCAGGAGCCCT
GACTCCACAGCATGTTCGAGCTCATTCCTCTCCAGCTTCTCTGCAGTTGGGAGCTGTTTCTCCTGGGACA
CTGACCCCCACTGGAGTAGTCTCTGGCCCAGCAGCTACACCCACAGCTCAGCATCTTCGACAGTCTTCTT
TTGAGATACCTGATGATGTACCTCTGCCAGCAGGTTGGGAGATGGCAAAGACATCTTCTGGTCAGAGATA
CTTCTTAAATCACATCGATCAGACAACAACATGGCAGGACCCCAGGAAGGCCATGCTGTCCCAGATGAAC
GTCACAGCCCCCACCAGTCCACCAGTGCAGCAGAATATGATGAACTCGGCTTCAGCCATGAACCAGAGAA
TCAGTCAGAGTGCTCCAGTGAAACAGCCACCACCCCTGGCTCCCCAGAGCCCACAGGGAGGCGTCATGGG
TGGCAGCAACTCCAACCAGCAGCAACAGATGCGACTGCAGCAACTGCAGATGGAGAAGGAGAGGCTGCGG
CTGAAACAGCAAGAACTGCTTCGGCAGGCAATGCGGAATATCAATCCCAGCACAGCAAATTCTCCAAAAT
GTCAGGAGTTAGCCCTGCGTAGCCAGTTACCAACACTGGAGCAGGATGGTGGGACTCAAAATCCAGTGTC
TTCTCCCGGGATGTCTCAGGAATTGAGAACAATGACGACCAATAGCTCAGATCCTTTCCTTAACAGTGGC
ACCTATCACTCTCGAGATGAGAGTACAGACAGTGGACTAAGCATGAGCAGCTACAGTGTCCCTCGAACCC
CAGATGACTTCCTGAACAGTGTGGATGAGATGGATACAGGTGATACTATCAACCAAAGCACCCTGCCCTC
ACAGCAGAACCGTTTCCCAGACTACCTTGAAGCCATTCCTGGGACAAATGTGGACCTTGGAACACTGGAA
GGAGATGGAATGAACATAGAAGGAGAGGAGCTGATGCCAAGTCTGCAGGAAGCTTTGAGTTCTGACATCC
TTAATGACATGGAGTCTGTTTTGGCTGCCACCAAGCTAGATAAAGAAAGCTTTCTTACATGGTTATAGGT
CGACCCTGTGGAATGTGTGTCAGTTAGGGTGTGGAAAGTCCCCAGGCTCCCCAGCAGGCAGAAGTATGCA
AAGCATGCATCTCAATTAGTCAGCAACCAGGTGTGGAAAGTCCCCAGGCTCCCCAGCAGGCAGAAGTATG
CAAAGCATGCATCTCAATTAGTCAGCAACCATAGTCCCGCCCCTAACTCCGCCCATCCCGCCCCTAACTC
CGCCCAGTTCCGCCCATTCTCCGCCCCATGGCTGACTAATTTTTTTTATTTATGCAGAGGCCGAGGCCGC
CTCGGCCTCTGAGCTATTCCAGAAGTAGTGAGGAGGCTTTTTTGGAGGCCTAGGCTTTTGCAAAAAGCTT
GCCAGCTGGGGCGCCCTCTGGTAAGGTTGGGAAGCCCTGCAGATCTGATCCCGGGGGGCAATGAGATATG
AAAAAGCCTGAACTCACCGCGACGTCTGTCGAGAAGTTTCTGATCGAAAAGTTCGACAGCGTCTCCGACC
TGATGCAGCTCTCGGAGGGCGAAGAATCTCGTGCTTTCAGCTTCGATGTAGGAGGGCGTGGATATGTCCT
GCGGGTAAATAGCTGCGCCGATGGTTTCTACAAAGATCGTTATGTTTATCGGCACTTTGCATCGGCCGCG
CTCCCGATTCCGGAAGTGCTTGACATTGGGGAATTTAGCGAGAGCCTGACCTATTGCATCTCCCGCCGTG
CACAGGGTGTCACGTTGCAAGACCTGCCTGAAACCGAACTGCCCGCTGTTCTGCAGCCGGTCGCGGAGGC
CATGGATGCGATCGCTGCGGCCGATCTTAGCCAGACGAGCGGGTTCGGCCCATTCGGACCGCAAGGAATC
GGTCAATACACTACATGGCGTGATTTCATATGCGCGATTGCTGATCCCCATGTGTATCACTGGCAAACTG
TGATGGACGACACCGTCAGTGCGTCCGTCGCGCAGGCTCTCGATGAGCTGATGCTTTGGGCCGAGGACTG
CCCCGAAGTCCGGCACCTCGTGCACGCGGATTTCGGCTCCAACAATGTCCTGACGGACAATGGCCGCATA
ACAGCGGTCATTGACTGGAGCGAGGCGATGTTCGGGGATTCCCAATACGAGGTCGCCAACATCTTCTTCT
GGAGGCCGTGGTTGGCTTGTATGGAGCAGCAGACGCGCTACTTCGAGCGGAGGCATCCGGAGCTTGCAGG
ATCGCCGCGGCTCCGGGCGTATATGCTCCGCATTGGTCTTGACCAACTCTATCAGAGCTTGGTTGACGGC
AATTTCGATGATGCAGCTTGGGCGCAGGGTCGATGCGACGCAATCGTCCGATCCGGAGCCGGGACTGTCG
GGCGTACACAAATCGCCCGCAGAAGCGCGGCCGTCTGGACCGATGGCTGTGTAGAAGTACTCGCCGATAG
TGGAAACCGACGCCCCAGCACTCGTCCGAGGGCAAAGGAATAGAGTAGATGCCGACCGGGATCTATCGAT
GCGGCGGGTGTGGTGGTTACGCGTAATCTGCTGCTTGCAAACAAAAAAACCACCGCTACCAGCGGTGGTT
TGTTTGCCGGATCAAGAGCTACCAACTCTTTTTCCGAAGGTAACTGGCTTCAGCAGAGCGCAGATACCAA
ATACTGTTCTTCTAGTGTAGCCGTAGTTAGGCCACCACTTCAAGAACTCTGTAGCACCGCCTACATACCT
CGCTCTGCTAATCCTGTTACCAGTGGCTGCTGCCAGTGGCGATAAGTCGTGTCTTACCGGGTTGGACTCA
AGACGATAGTTACCGGATAAGGCGCAGCGGTCGGGCTGAACGGGGGGTTCGTGCACACAGCCCAGCTTGG
AGCGAACGACCTACACCGAACTGAGATACCTACAGCGTGAGCTATGAGAAAGCGCCACGCTTCCCGAAGG
GAGAAAGGCGGACAGGTATCCGGTAAGCGGCAGGGTCGGAACAGGAGAGCGCACGAGGGAGCTTCCAGGG
GGAAACGCCTGGTATCTTTATAGTCCTGTCGGGTTTCGCCACCTCTGACTTGAGCGTCGATTTTTGTGAT
GCTCGTCAGGGGGGCGGAGCCTATGGAAAAACGCCAGCAACGCATCGATAAAATAAAAGATTTTATTTAG
TCTCCAGAAAAAGGGGGGAATGAAAGACCCCACCTGTAGGTTTGGCAAGCTAGCTTAAGTAACGCCATTT
TGCAAGGCATGGAAAAATACATAACTGAGAATAGAGAAGTTCAGATCAAGGTCAGGAACAGATGGAACAG
CTGAATATGGGCCAAACAGGATATCTGTGGTAAGCAGTTCCTGCCCCGGCTCAGGGCCAAGAACAGATGG
AACAGCTGAATATGGGCCAAACAGGATATCTGTGGTAAGCAGTTCCTGCCCCGGCTCAGGGCCAAGAACA
GATGGTCCCCAGATGCGGTCCAGCCCTCAGCAGTTTCTAGAGAACCATCAGATGTTTCCAGGGTGCCCCA
AGGACCTGAAATGACCCTGTGCCTTATTTGAACTAACCAATCAGTTCGCTTCTCGCTTCTGTTCGCGCGC
TTCTGCTCCCCGAGCTCAATAAAAGAGCCCACAACCCCTCACTCGGGGCGCCAGTCCTCCGATTGACTGA
GTCGCCCGGGTACCCGTGTATCCAATAAACCCTCTTGCAGTTGCATCCGACTTGTGGTCTCGCTGTTCCT
TGGGAGGGTCTCCTCTGAGTGATTGACTACCCGTCAGCGGGGGTCTTTCACATGCAGCATGTATCAAAAT
TAATTTGGTTTTTTTTCTTAAGTATTTACATTAAATGGCCATAGTGCGGCCGCAAATCAATCTAAAGTAT
ATATGAGTAAACTTGGTCTGACAGTTACCAATGCTTAATCAGTGAGGCACCTATCTCAGCGATCTGTCTA
TTTCGTTCATCCATAGTTGCCTGACTCCCCGTCGTGTAGATAACTACGATACGGGAGGGCTTACCATCTG
GCCCCAGTGCTGCAATGATACCGCGAGACCCACGCTCACCGGCTCCAGATTTATCAGCAATAAACCAGCC
AGCCGGAAGGGCCGAGCGCAGAAGTGGTCCTGCAACTTTATCCGCCTCCATCCAGTCTATTAATTGTTGC
CGGGAAGCTAGAGTAAGTAGTTCGCCAGTTAATAGTTTGCGCAACGTTGTTGCCATTGCTACAGGCATCG
TGGTGTCACGCTCGTCGTTTGGTATGGCTTCATTCAGCTCCGGTTCCCAACGATCAAGGCGAGTTACATG
ATCCCCCATGTTGTGCAAAAAAGCGGTTAGCTCCTTCGGTCCTCCGATCGTTGTCAGAAGTAAGTTGGCC
GCAGTGTTATCACTCATGGTTATGGCAGCACTGCATAATTCTCTTACTGTCATGCCATCCGTAAGATGCT
TTTCTGTGACTGGTGAGTACTCAACCAAGTCATTCTGAGAATAGTGTATGCGGCGACCGAGTTGCTCTTG
CCCGGCGTCAATACGGGATAATACCGCGCCACATAGCAGAACTTTAAAAGTGCTCATCATTGGAAAACGT
TCTTCGGGGCGAAAACTCTCAAGGATCTTACCGCTGTTGAGATCCAGTTCGATGTAACCCACTCGTGCAC
CCAACTGATCTTCAGCATCTTTTACTTTCACCAGCGTTTCTGGGTGAGCAAAAACAGGAAGGCAAAATGC
CGCAAAAAAGGGAATAAGGGCGACACGGAAATGTTGAATACTCATACTCTTCCTTTTTCAATATTATTGA
AGCATTTATCAGGGTTATTGTCTCATGAGCGGATACATATTTGAATGTATTTAGAAAAATAAACAAATAG
GGGTTCCGCGCACATTTCCCCGAAAAGTGCCACCTGCAGCCTGAATATGGGCCAAACAGGATATCTGTGG
TAAGCAGTTCCTGCCCCGGCTCAGGGCCAAGAACAGATGGAACAGCTGAATATGGGCCAAACAGGATATC
TGTGGTAAGCAGTTCCTGCCCCGGCTCAGGGCCAAGAACAGATGGTCCCCAGATGCGGTCCAGCCCTCAG
CAGTTTCTAGAGAACCATCAGATGTTTCCAGGGTGCCCCAAGGACCTGAAATGACCCTGTGCCTTATTTG
AACTAACCAATCAGTTCGCTTCTCGCTTCTGTTCGCGCGCTTCTGCTCCCCGAGCTCAATAAAAGAGCCC
ACAACCCCTCACTCGGGGCGCCAGTCCTCCGATTGACTGAGTCGCCCGGGTACCCGTGTATCCAATAAAC
CCTCTTGCAGTTGCATCCGACTTGTGGTCTCGCTGTTCCTTGGGAGGGTCTCCTCTGAGTGATTGACTAC
CCGTCAGCGGGGGTCTTTCATTTGGGGGCTCGTCCGGGATCGGGAGACCCCTGCCCAGGGACCACCGACC
CACCACCGGGAGGCAAGCTGGCCAGCAACTTATCTGTGTCTGTCCGATTGTCTAGTGTCTATGACTGATT
TTATGCGCCTGCGTCGGTACTAGTTAGCTAACTAGCTCTGTATCTGGCGGACCCGTGGTGGAACTGACGA
GTTCTGAACACCCGGCCGCAACCCTGGGAGACGTCCCAGGGACTTTGGGGGCCGTTTTTGTGGCCCGACC
TGAGGAAGGGAGTCGATGTGGAATCCGACCCCGTCAGGATATGTGGTTCTGGTAGGAGACGAGAACCTAA
AACAGTTCCCGCCTCCGTCTGAATTTTTGCTTTCGGTTTGGAACCGAAGCCGCGCGTCTTGTCTGCTGCA
GCGCTGCAGCATCGTTCTGTGTTGTCTCTGTCTGACTGTGTTTCTGTATTTGTCTGAAAATTAG
Features (pLannotate 1.2.2; 13 found; start..end, strand, type, name):
      1..417     +  CDS            gag (truncated): truncated Moloney murine leukemia virus (MMLV) gag gene lacking the start codon
    434..1111    +  CDS            mEos2: mEos2 is a photoconvertible green/yellow fluorescent protein published in 2009, derived from Lobophyllia hemprichii. It has moderate acid sensitivity.
   1118..2515    +  CDS            YAP1 (fragment): YAP1_HUMAN - Also known as YAP65. Experimental evidence at protein level: Swiss-Prot protein existence level 1. [Isoform 3]: Activates the C-terminal fragment (CTF) of ERBB4 (isoform 3). From Homo sapiens (Human).
   2535..2864    +  promoter       SV40 promoter: SV40 enhancer and early promoter
   2938..3960    +  CDS            hph: KHYB_ECOLX - Experimental evidence at protein level: Swiss-Prot protein existence level 1. The aminoglycoside phosphotransferases achieve inactivation of their antibiotic substrates by phosphorylation. Only phosphorylates hygromycin and closely related compounds such as demethyl analogs and destomycin. From Escherichia coli.
   3991..4013    +  rep_origin     f1 ori (fragment): f1 bacteriophage origin of replication; arrow indicates direction of (+) strand synthesis
   4010..4579    +  rep_origin     ori: high-copy-number ColE1/pMB1/pBR322/pUC origin of replication
   4639..4760    +  LTR            3' LTR (ΔU3) (fragment): self-inactivating 3' long terminal repeat (LTR) from Moloney murine leukemia virus
   4761..5230    +  LTR            LTR: long terminal repeat from Moloney murine leukemia virus
   5345..6205    -  CDS            AmpR: β-lactamase; bla; confers resistance to ampicillin, carbenicillin, and related antibiotics
   6206..6310    -  promoter       AmpR promoter: bla
   6341..6810    +  LTR            LTR: long terminal repeat from Moloney murine leukemia virus
   6934..7208    +  misc_feature   MESV Ψ (fragment): packaging signal of murine embryonic stem cell virus
