[The description below was written by a language model from this plasmid's Addgene catalogue record and pLannotate feature annotations shown in this document.]
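Description:
pBABE (hygro)mEOS2 hYAP 1-1gamma is a Moloney murine leukemia virus-based retroviral expression plasmid built on the pBABE (hygro) backbone, although the catalogue lists the vector type as unspecified. It is maintained in E. coli as a high-copy plasmid through a ColE1/pUC-type origin and selected with ampicillin via the β-lactamase gene and its native promoter. The annotated sequence of about 7.3 kb shows the standard gammaretroviral layout. A 5′ LTR is followed by a packaging signal and a truncated gag segment lacking its start codon, which extends the packaging region. Next come the insert, an internal selection cassette and the downstream LTR. Unusually, the annotation places the bacterial origin between the hygromycin cassette and this LTR.

The payload is a wild-type human YAP1 coding sequence, the 1-1gamma splice isoform, fused in frame to the C-terminal side of mEos2. mEos2 is a photoconvertible green fluorescent protein that lets the fusion be imaged and tracked in living cells. YAP1 was cloned EcoRI–SalI immediately 3′ of mEos2. No dedicated promoter is annotated upstream of the fusion, consistent with transcription from the 5′ LTR as in other pBABE vectors. Downstream, the SV40 enhancer/early promoter drives hph, conferring hygromycin resistance for selecting stably transduced mammalian cells. The depositor gives an insert size of roughly 3.4 kb, whereas the annotated mEos2 and YAP1 coding regions together span about 2.1 kb; the record does not explain the difference.

The stated purpose is protein expression for functional studies of cell growth promotion, and the plasmid is associated with work characterising differentially spliced human YAP1 isoforms.
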