Addgene plasmid #124157: pBABE (hygro)mEOS2 hYAP 1-1gamma
Purpose: Protein expression for funtional studies of cell growth promotion
Depositing lab: Megan Finch-Edmondson & Marius Sudol. Depositing organization: National University of Singapore. Publication: Identification, basic characterization and evolutionary analysis of differentially spliced mRNA isoforms of human YAP1 gene. Gaffney CJ, Oka T, Mazack V, Hilman D, Gat U, Muramatsu T, Inazawa J, Golden A, Carey DJ, Farooq A, Tromp G, Sudol M. Gene. 2012 Nov 10;509(2):215-22. doi: 10.1016/j.gene.2012.08.025. Epub 2012 Aug 24. PubMed 22939869.
Backbone
  Vector backbone: pBABE (hygro)
  Vector type: Unspecified
Growth in bacteria
  Bacterial resistance: Ampicillin, 100 μg/mL
  Growth temperature: 37°C
  Growth strain: DH5alpha
  Copy number: High Copy
Gene/Insert
  Gene/Insert name: mEOS2-YAP1
  Species: H. sapiens (human)
  Mutation: None (Wild Type)
  GenBank ID: NP_001269026
  Entrez Gene: YAP1 (a.k.a. COB1, YAP, YAP-1, YAP2, YAP65, YKI)
  Cloning method: Restriction Enzyme; 5′ cloning site EcoRI (unknown if destroyed); 3′ cloning site YAP cloned EcoRI-SalI immediately 3' to mEOS2 (unknown if destroyed)
Terms and licenses: Academic/Nonprofit Terms; Industry Terms: Not Available to Industry
Depositor comments: Insert size is approximately 3430. The insert is a fusion of mEOS2 and YAP1.
How to cite: pBABE (hygro)mEOS2 hYAP 1-1gamma was a gift from Megan Finch-Edmondson & Marius Sudol (Addgene plasmid # 124157 ; http://n2t.net/addgene:124157 ; RRID:Addgene_124157)
